>Addgene plasmid #209695 | MAC3_C_CCDC22(Y557C) | addgene full sequence | sequence record 441735 | Addgene NGS Result
GACATTGATTATTGACTAGTTATTAATAGTAATCAATTACGGGGTCATTAGTTCATAGCCCATATATGGA
GTTCCGCGTTACATAACTTACGGTAAATGGCCCGCCTGGCTGACCGCCCAACGACCCCCGCCCATTGACG
TCAATAATGACGTATGTTCCCATAGTAACGCCAATAGGGACTTTCCATTGACGTCAATGGGTGGAGTATT
TACGGTAAACTGCCCACTTGGCAGTACATCAAGTGTATCATATGCCAAGTACGCCCCCTATTGACGTCAA
TGACGGTAAATGGCCCGCCTGGCATTATGCCCAGTACATGACCTTATGGGACTTTCCTACTTGGCAGTAC
ATCTACGTATTAGTCATCGCTATTACCATGGTGATGCGGTTTTGGCAGTACATCAATGGGCGTGGATAGC
GGTTTGACTCACGGGGATTTCCAAGTCTCCACCCCATTGACGTCAATGGGAGTTTGTTTTGGCACCAAAA
TCAACGGGACTTTCCAAAATGTCGTAACAACTCCGCCCCATTGACGCAAATGGGCGGTAGGCGTGTACGG
TGGGAGGTCTATATAAGCAGAGCTCTCCCTATCAGTGATAGAGATCTCCCTATCAGTGATAGAGATCGTC
GACGAGCTCGTTTAGTGAACCGTCAGATCGCCTGGAGACGCCATCCACGCTGTTTTGACCTCCATAGAAG
ACACCGGGACCGATCCAGCCTCCGGACTCTAGCGTTTAAACTTAAGCTTGGTACCGAGCTCGGATCCACT
AGTCCAGTGTGGTGGAATTCTGCAGATATCAACAAGTTTGTACAAAAAAGTTGGCATGGAGGAGGCGGAC
CGAATCCTCATCCATTCGCTGCGCCAGGCCGGCACGGCAGTTCCTCCAGATGTGCAGACCTTGCGCGCCT
TCACCACTGAGCTGGTTGTAGAGGCTGTGGTCCGCTGCCTGCGTGTGATCAACCCTGCGGTGGGCTCTGG
CCTCAGCCCTCTGCTGCCTCTTGCCATGTCTGCCCGGTTCCGCCTGGCCATGAGCCTGGCTCAGGCCTGC
ATGGACCTGGGCTATCCCTTGGAGCTTGGCTATCAGAACTTCCTCTACCCCAGTGAGCCTGACCTCCGAG
ACCTGCTTCTCTTCTTGGCTGAGCGTCTGCCCACCGATGCCTCTGAGGATGCAGACCAGCCTGCAGGTGA
CTCAGCTATTCTCCTCCGGGCCATTGGGAGCCAAATTCGGGACCAGCTGGCACTGCCTTGGGTCCCGCCC
CACCTTCGCACTCCCAAGCTGCAGCACCTCCAGGGCTCGGCCCTCCAGAAGCCTTTCCATGCCAGCAGGC
TGGTCGTGCCAGAATTGAGTTCCAGAGGTGAGCCACGGGAGTTCCAGGCGAGTCCCCTGCTGCTTCCAGT
CCCTACCCAGGTGCCTCAGCCTGTTGGAAGGGTGGCCTCGCTCCTCGAACACCATGCCCTGCAGCTCTGC
CAGCAGACGGGCCGGGACCGGCCAGGGGATGAGGACTGGGTCCACCGGACATCCCGCCTCCCACCCCAGG
AGGACACACGGGCTCAGCGGCAGCGGCTGCAGAAGCAACTGACTGAGCATCTGCGCCAAAGCTGGGGCCT
GCTTGGGGCCCCCATACAAGCCCGGGACCTGGGAGAACTGCTGCAGGCCTGGGGTGCTGGGGCCAAGACT
GGTGCTCCTAAGGGCTCCCGCTTCACGCACTCAGAGAAGTTCACCTTCCATCTGGAGCCCCAGGCCCAGG
CCACTCAGGTGTCAGATGTGCCAGCCACCTCCCGGCGGCCTGAACAGGTCACGTGGGCAGCTCAGGAACA
GGAGCTCGAGTCCCTTCGGGAGCAGCTGGAAGGAGTGAACCGCAGCATTGAGGAGGTTGAGGCCGACATG
AAGACCCTGGGCGTCAGCTTTGTGCAGGCAGAGTCTGAGTGCCGGCACAGCAAGCTCAGTACAGCAGAGC
GTGAGCAGGCCCTGCGCCTGAAGAGCCGCGCGGTGGAGCTGCTGCCCGATGGGACTGCCAACCTTGCCAA
GCTGCAGCTTGTGGTGGAGAATAGTGCCCAGCGGGTCATCCACTTGGCGGGTCAGTGGGAGAAGCACCGG
GTCCCACTCCTCGCTGAGTACCGCCACCTCCGAAAGCTGCAGGATTGCAGAGAGCTGGAATCTTCTCGAC
GGCTGGCAGAGATCCAAGAACTGCACCAGAGTGTCCGGGCGGCTGCTGAAGAGGCCCGCAGGAAGGAGGA
GGTCTATAAGCAGCTGATGTCAGAGCTGGAGACTCTGCCCAGAGATGTGTCCCGGCTGGCCTACACCCAG
CGCATCCTGGAGATCGTGGGCAACATCCGGAAGCAGAAGGAAGAGATCACCAAGATCTTGTCTGATACGA
AGGAGCTTCAGAAGGAAATCAACTCCCTATCTGGGAAGCTGGACCGGACGTTTGCGGTGACTGATGAGCT
TGTGTTCAAGGATGCCAAGAAGGACGATGCTGTTCGGAAGGCCTGTAAGTATCTAGCTGCTCTGCACGAG
AACTGCAGCCAGCTCATCCAGACCATCGAGGACACAGGCACCATCATGCGGGAGGTTCGAGACCTCGAGG
AGCAGATCGAGACAGAGCTGGGCAAGAAGACCCTCAGCAACCTGGAGAAGATCCGGGAGGACTACCGAGC
CCTCCGCCAGGAGAACGCTGGCCTCCTAGGCCGGGTCCGGGAGGCCTGCCCAACTTTCTTGTACAAAGTG
GTTGATATCAAGGCCGCCGACATCACCAGCCTGTACAAGAAAGTGGGGTGGAGCCATCCCCAGTTCGAGA
AGGGCGGAGGATCTGGCGGCGGAAGCGGCGGAGGAAGCTGGTCCCACCCTCAGTTTGAGAAAGGCACCGA
GCTGGGCAGCACCATGGCCAGCTACCCCTACGACGTGCCCGACTACGCCGACTTCAAGAACCTGATCTGG
CTGAAGGAGGTGGACAGCACCCAGGAGAGACTGAAGGAGTGGAACGTGTCCTACGGCACCGCCCTGGTGG
CCGACAGACAGACCAAGGGCAGAGGCGGCCCGGGCAGAAAGTGGCTGAGCCAGGAGGGCGGCCTGTACTT
CAGCTTCCTGCTGAACCCCAAGGAGTTCGAGAACCTGCTGCAGCTGCCCCTGGTGCTGGGCCTGAGCGTG
AGCGAGGCCCTGGAGGAGATCACCGAGATCCCCTTCAGCCTGAAGTGGCCCAACGACGTGTACTTCCAGG
AGAAGAAGGTGAGCGGCGTGCTGTGCGAGCTGAGCAAGGACAAGCTGATCGTGGGCATCGGCATCAACGT
GAACCAGAGAGAGATCCCCGAGGAGATCAAGGACAGAGCCACCACCCTGTACGAGATCACCGGCAAGGAC
TGGGACAGAAAGGAGGTGCTGCTGAAGGTGCTGAAGAGAATCAGCGAGAACCTGAAGAAGTTCAAGGAGA
AGTGATGACTCGAGTCTAGAGGGCCCGTTTAAACCCGCTGATCAGCCTCGACTGTGCCTTCTAGTTGCCA
GCCATCTGTTGTTTGCCCCTCCCCCGTGCCTTCCTTGACCCTGGAAGGTGCCACTCCCACTGTCCTTTCC
TAATAAAATGAGGAAATTGCATCGCATTGTCTGAGTAGGTGTCATTCTATTCTGGGGGGTGGGGTGGGGC
AGGACAGCAAGGGGGAGGATTGGGAAGACAATAGCAGGCATGCTGGGGATGCGGTGGGCTCTATGGCTTC
TGAGGCGGAAAGAACCAGCTGGGGCTCTAGGGGGTATCCCC
[124 nt withheld, positions 3752-3875]
C
[91 nt withheld, positions 3877-3967]
AGGGTGATGGTTCACGTACCTAGAAGTTCCTATTCCGAAGTTCCTATTCTCTAGAAAGTATAGGAACTTC
CTTGGCCAAAAAGCCTGAACTCACCGCGACGTCTGTCGAGAAGTTTCTGATCGAAAAGTTCGACAGCGTC
TCCGACCTGATGCAGCTCTCGGAGGGCGAAGAATCTCGTGCTTTCAGCTTCGATGTAGGAGGGCGTGGAT
ATGTCCTGCGGGTAAATAGCTGCGCCGATGGTTTCTACAAAGATCGTTATGTTTATCGGCACTTTGCATC
GGCCGCGCTCCCGATTCCGGAAGTGCTTGACATTGGGGAATTCAGCGAGAGCCTGACCTATTGCATCTCC
CGCCGTGCACAGGGTGTCACGTTGCAAGACCTGCCTGAAACCGAACTGCCCGCTGTTCTGCAGCCGGTCG
CGGAGGCCATGGATGCGATCGCTGCGGCCGATCTTAGCCAGACGAGCGGGTTCGGCCCATTCGGACCGCA
AGGAATCGGTCAATACACTACATGGCGTGATTTCATATGCGCGATTGCTGATCCCCATGTGTATCACTGG
CAAACTGTGATGGACGACACCGTCAGTGCGTCCGTCGCGCAGGCTCTCGATGAGCTGATGCTTTGGGCCG
AGGACTGCCCCGAAGTCCGGCACCTCGTGCACGCGGATTTCGGCTCCAACAATGTCCTGACGGACAATGG
CCGCATAACAGCGGTCATTGACTGGAGCGAGGCGATGTTCGGGGATTCCCAATACGAGGTCGCCAACATC
TTCTTCTGGAGGCCGTGGTTGGCTTGTATGGAGCAGCAGACGCGCTACTTCGAGCGGAGGCATCCGGAGC
TTGCAGGATCGCCGCGGCTCCGGGCGTATATGCTCCGCATTGGTCTTGACCAACTCTATCAGAGCTTGGT
TGACGGCAATTTCGATGATGCAGCTTGGGCGCAGGGTCGATGCGACGCAATCGTCCGATCCGGAGCCGGG
ACTGTCGGGCGTACACAAATCGCCCGCAGAAGCGCGGCCGTCTGGACCGATGGCTGTGTAGAAGTACTCG
CCGATAGTGGAAACCGACGCCCCAGCACTCGTCCGAGGGCAAAGGAATAGCACGTACTACGAGATTTCGA
TTCCACCGCCGCCTTCTATGAAAGGTTGGGCTTCGGAATCGTTTTCCGGGACGCCGGCTGGATGATCCTC
CAGCGCGGGGATCTCATGCTGGAGTTCTTCGCCCACCCCAACTTGTTTATTGCAGCTTATAATGGTTACA
AATAAAGCAATAGCATCACAAATTTCACAAATAAAGCATTTTTTTCACTGCATTCTAGTTGTGGTTTGTC
CAAACTCATCAATGTATCTTATCATGTCTGTATACCGTCGACCTCTAGCTAGAGCTTGGCGTAATCATGG
TCATAGCTGTTTCCTGTGTGAAATTGTTATCCGCTCACAATTCCACACAACATACGAGCCGGAAGCATAA
AGTGTAAAGCCTGGGGTGCCTAATGAGTGAGCTAACTCACATTAATTGCGTTGCGCTCACTGCCCGCTTT
CCAGTCGGGAAACCTGTCGTGCCAGCTGCATTAATGAATCGGCCAACGCGCGGGGAGAGGCGGTTTGCGT
ATTGGGCGCTCTTCCGCTTCCTCGCTCACTGACTCGCTGCGCTCGGTCGTTCGGCTGCGGCGAGCGGTAT
CAGCTCACTCAAAGGCGGTAATACGGTTATCCACAGAATCAGGGGATAACGCAGGAAAGAACATGTGAGC
AAAAGGCCAGCAAAAGGCCAGGAACCGTAAAAAGGCCGCGTTGCTGGCGTTTTTCCATAGGCTCCGCCCC
CCTGACGAGCATCACAAAAATCGACGCTCAAGTCAGAGGTGGCGAAACCCGACAGGACTATAAAGATACC
AGGCGTTTCCCCCTGGAAGCTCCCTCGTGCGCTCTCCTGTTCCGACCCTGCCGCTTACCGGATACCTGTC
CGCCTTTCTCCCTTCGGGAAGCGTGGCGCTTTCTCATAGCTCACGCTGTAGGTATCTCAGTTCGGTGTAG
GTCGTTCGCTCCAAGCTGGGCTGTGTGCACGAACCCCCCGTTCAGCCCGACCGCTGCGCCTTATCCGGTA
ACTATCGTCTTGAGTCCAACCCGGTAAGACACGACTTATCGCCACTGGCAGCAGCCACTGGTAACAGGAT
TAGCAGAGCGAGGTATGTAGGCGGTGCTACAGAGTTCTTGAAGTGGTGGCCTAACTACGGCTACACTAGA
AGAACAGTATTTGGTATCTGCGCTCTGCTGAAGCCAGTTACCTTCGGAAAAAGAGTTGGTAGCTCTTGAT
CCGGCAAACAAACCACCGCTGGTAGCGGTGGTTTTTTTGTTTGCAAGCAGCAGATTACGCGCAGAAAAAA
AGGATCTCAAGAAGATCCTTTGATCTTTTCTACGGGGTCTGACGCTCAGTGGAACGAAAACTCACGTTAA
GGGATTTTGGTCATGAGATTATCAAAAAGGATCTTCACCTAGATCCTTTTAAATTAAAAATGAAGTTTTA
AATCAATCTAAAGTATATATGAGTAAACTTGGTCTGACAGTTACCAATGCTTAATCAGTGAGGCACCTAT
CTCAGCGATCTGTCTATTTCGTTCATCCATAGTTGCCTGACTCCCCGTCGTGTAGATAACTACGATACGG
GAGGGCTTACCATCTGGCCCCAGTGCTGCAATGATACCGCGAGACCCACGCTCACCGGCTCCAGATTTAT
CAGCAATAAACCAGCCAGCCGGAAGGGCCGAGCGCAGAAGTGGTCCTGCAACTTTATCCGCCTCCATCCA
GTCTATTAATTGTTGCCGGGAAGCTAGAGTAAGTAGTTCGCCAGTTAATAGTTTGCGCAACGTTGTTGCC
ATTGCTACAGGCATCGTGGTGTCACGCTCGTCGTTTGGTATGGCTTCATTCAGCTCCGGTTCCCAACGAT
CAAGGCGAGTTACATGATCCCCCATGTTGTGCAAAAAAGCGGTTAGCTCCTTCGGTCCTCCGATCGTTGT
CAGAAGTAAGTTGGCCGCAGTGTTATCACTCATGGTTATGGCAGCACTGCATAATTCTCTTACTGTCATG
CCATCCGTAAGATGCTTTTCTGTGACTGGTGAGTACTCAACCAAGTCATTCTGAGAATAGTGTATGCGGC
GACCGAGTTGCTCTTGCCCGGCGTCAATACGGGATAATACCGCGCCACATAGCAGAACTTTAAAAGTGCT
CATCATTGGAAAACGTTCTTCGGGGCGAAAACTCTCAAGGATCTTACCGCTGTTGAGATCCAGTTCGATG
TAACCCACTCGTGCACCCAACTGATCTTCAGCATCTTTTACTTTCACCAGCGTTTCTGGGTGAGCAAAAA
CAGGAAGGCAAAATGCCGCAAAAAAGGGAATAAGGGCGACACGGAAATGTTGAATACTCATACTCTTCCT
TTTTCAATATTATTGAAGCATTTATCAGGGTTATTGTCTCATGAGCGGATACATATTTGAATGTATTTAG
AAAAATAAACAAATAGGGGTTCCGCGCACATTTCCCCGAAAAGTGCCACCTGACGTCGACGGATCGGGAG
ATCTCCCGATCCCCTATGGTGCACTCTCAGTACAATCTGCTCTGATGCCGCATAGTTAAGCCAGTATCTG
CTCCCTGCTTGTGTGTTGGAGGTCGCTGAGTAGTGCGCGAGCAAAATTTAAGCTACAACAAGGCAAGGCT
TGACCGACAATTGCATGAAGAATCTGCTTAGGGTTAGGCGTTTTGCGCTGCTTCGCGATGTACGGGCCAG
ATATACGCGTT
Features (pLannotate 1.2.2; 24 found; start..end, strand, type, name):
      1..380     +  enhancer       CMV enhancer: human cytomegalovirus immediate early enhancer
    381..584     +  promoter       CMV promoter: human cytomegalovirus (CMV) immediate early promoter
    586..605     +  promoter       PLtetO-1 promoter (fragment): modified phage lambda PL promoter with tet operator sites (Lutz and Bujard, 1997)
    607..626     +  promoter       PLtetO-1 promoter (fragment): modified phage lambda PL promoter with tet operator sites (Lutz and Bujard, 1997)
    634..667     +  promoter       TRE3GV promoter (fragment): 3rd-generation Tet-responsive promoter that can be activated by binding of Tet-On® 3G, optimized for retroviral and lentiviral vectors
    803..820     +  protein_bind   attB1 (fragment): mutant version of attB; core recombination site for the Gateway® BP reaction BP Clonase™
    826..2706    +  CDS            CCDC22: CCD22_HUMAN - Also known as CXorf37. Experimental evidence at protein level: Swiss-Prot protein existence level 1. (Microbial infection) The CCC complex, in collaboration with the heterotrimeric retriever complex, mediates the exit of human papillomavirus to the cell surface. From Homo sapiens (Human).
   2709..2732    -  protein_bind   attB2: mutant version of attB; recombination site for the Gateway® BP reaction BP Clonase™
   2923..3432    +  CDS            BioID2 (fragment): promiscuous R40G mutant of a biotin protein ligase from Aquifex aeolicus (Kim et al., 2016)
   3482..3706    +  polyA_signal   bGH poly(A) signal: bovine growth hormone polyadenylation signal
   3710..3731    +  promoter       SV40 promoter (fragment): SV40 enhancer and early promoter
   3752..3985    +  rep_origin     f1 ori (fragment) (sequence partly withheld): f1 bacteriophage origin of replication; arrow indicates direction of (+) strand synthesis
   3990..4037    +  protein_bind   FRT: FLP-mediated recombination occurs in the 8-bp core sequence TCTAGAAA (Turan and Bode, 2011). FLP recombinase from the Saccharomyces cerevisiae 2μ plasmid
   4045..5067    +  CDS            HygR: aminoglycoside phosphotransferase from E. coli; aph(4)-Ia; confers resistance to hygromycin
   5077..5202    +  CDS            ble (fragment): BLE_KLEPN - Experimental evidence at protein level: Swiss-Prot protein existence level 1. Binding protein with a strong affinity to the bleomycin family of antibiotics. Binds to CL990; an antimitotic-antibiotic compound. From Klebsiella pneumoniae.
   5197..5318    +  polyA_signal   SV40 poly(A) signal: SV40 polyadenylation signal
   5391..5407    -  protein_bind   lac operator: The lac repressor binds to the lac operator to inhibit transcription in E. coli. This inhibition can be relieved by adding lactose or isopropyl-β-D-thiogalactopyranoside (IPTG). lac repressor encoded by lacI
   5415..5445    -  promoter       lac promoter: promoter for the E. coli lac operon
   5460..5481    -  protein_bind   CAP binding site: CAP binding activates transcription in the presence of cAMP. E. coli catabolite activator protein
   5494..5586    -  CDS            lacI (fragment): lac repressor; lacI; The lac repressor binds to the lac operator to inhibit transcription in E. coli. This inhibition can be relieved by adding lactose or isopropyl-β-D-thiogalactopyranoside (IPTG).
   5769..6357    -  rep_origin     ori: high-copy-number ColE1/pMB1/pBR322/pUC origin of replication
   6528..7388    -  CDS            AmpR: β-lactamase; bla; confers resistance to ampicillin, carbenicillin, and related antibiotics
   7389..7493    -  promoter       AmpR promoter: bla
   7552..7604    -  misc_feature   bom (fragment): basis of mobility region from pBR322
