[The description below was written by a language model from this plasmid's Addgene catalogue record and pLannotate feature annotations shown in this document.]
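Description:
MAC3_C_CCDC22(Y557C) is a mammalian expression plasmid of about 7.8 kb, built by Gateway recombination of a human CCDC22 open reading frame into the MAC3-tag_C destination backbone. The ORF derives from the Human ORFeome collection. It is propagated in E. coli from a high-copy ColE1/pUC-type origin under ampicillin selection (AmpR). Remnants of a lac promoter/operator region, an f1 origin fragment and a bom fragment are carried over from the backbone.

The 1,881 bp insert encodes CCDC22 with a tyrosine-to-cysteine substitution at residue 557. It sits between attB1 and attB2 sites left by the Gateway reaction. Transcription is driven by the CMV enhancer and promoter. Short annotated fragments containing tet operator sequence lie immediately downstream of this promoter, which suggests a tetracycline-regulatable CMV/TetO arrangement in repressor-expressing host cells, although the catalogue entry does not state inducibility.

The coding sequence runs into the C-terminal MAC3-tag supplied by the backbone and ends at a bGH polyadenylation signal. The only part of the tag the annotation recognises is a partial match to BioID2, a promiscuous biotin ligase. This indicates that the tag includes a proximity-biotinylation module, but its full composition is not given in the record.

Downstream of the expression cassette is an FRT site placed directly before a hygromycin resistance gene, which is followed by an SV40 poly(A) signal. No full promoter is annotated upstream of this gene. That layout is typical of vectors designed for FLP-mediated integration into a genomic FRT landing site, where hygromycin resistance is gained on insertion.

The plasmid expresses tagged mutant CCDC22 in mammalian cells, and the associated work concerns the structure and interactions of the human Commander complex.
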