Addgene plasmid #209695: MAC3_C_CCDC22(Y557C)
Purpose: Expresses MAC3-tagged CCDC22(Y557C) in mammalian cells
Depositing lab: Markku Varjosalo. Depositing organization: University of Helsinki, Institute of Biotechnology. Publication: Structure and interactions of the endogenous human Commander complex. Laulumaa S, Kumpula EP, Huiskonen JT, Varjosalo M. Nat Struct Mol Biol. 2024 Jun;31(6):925-938. doi: 10.1038/s41594-024-01246-1. Epub 2024 Mar 8. PubMed 38459129.
Backbone
  Vector backbone: MAC3-tag_C (Plasmid #185481)
  Backbone manufacturer: Markku Varjosalo lab
  Backbone size w/o insert (bp): 5876
  Total vector size (bp): 7758
  Vector type: Mammalian Expression
Growth in bacteria
  Bacterial resistance: Ampicillin, 100 μg/mL
  Growth temperature: 37°C
  Growth strain: DH5alpha
  Copy number: High Copy
Gene/Insert
  Gene/Insert name: CCDC22
  Species: H. sapiens (human)
  Insert size (bp): 1881
  Mutation: Y557C, changed Tyrosine 557 to Cysteine
  GenBank ID: NM_014008
  Entrez Gene: CCDC22 (a.k.a. CXorf37, JM1, RTSC2)
  Tag / fusion protein: MAC3-tag (C terminal on backbone)
  Cloning method: Gateway Cloning
  Sequencing primers: 5′ TGT AAA ACG ACG GCC AGT; 3′ CAG GAA ACA GCT ATG ACC
Resource information
  A portion of this plasmid was derived from a plasmid made by: Human ORFeome collection
Terms and licenses: Academic/Nonprofit Terms; Industry Terms: Not Available to Industry
Depositor comments: Please visit https://doi.org/10.1101/2023.04.03.535349 for bioRxiv preprint.
How to cite: MAC3_C_CCDC22(Y557C) was a gift from Markku Varjosalo (Addgene plasmid # 209695 ; http://n2t.net/addgene:209695 ; RRID:Addgene_209695)
